>Addgene plasmid #148269 | pnEA-NpM-DmThor_32-83-YMSTtoAADD-GB1_AA | depositor full sequence | sequence record 290717 | Full Sequence
TTCTTGAAGACGAAAGGGCCTCGTGATACGCCTATTTTTATAGGTTAATGTCATGATAATAATGGTTTCT
TAGACGTCAGGTGGCACTTTTCGGGGAAATGTGCGCGGAACCCCTATTTGTTTATTTTTCTAAATACATT
CAAATATGTATCCGCTCATGAGACAATAACCCTGATAAATGCTTCAATAATATTGAAAAAGGAAGAGTAT
GAGTATTCAACATTTCCGTGTCGCCCTTATTCCCTTTTTTGCGGCATTTTGCCTTCCTGTTTTTGCTCAC
CCAGAAACGCTGGTGAAAGTAAAAGATGCTGAAGATCAGTTGGGTGCACGAGTGGGTTACATCGAACTGG
ATCTCAACAGCGGTAAGATCCTTGAGAGTTTTCGCCCCGAAGAACGTTTTCCAATGATGAGCACTTTTAA
AGTTCTGCTATGTGGCGCGGTATTATCCCGTGTTGACGCCGGGCAAGAGCAACTCGGTCGCCGCATACAC
TATTCTCAGAATGACTTGGTTGAGTACTCACCAGTCACAGAAAAGCATCTTACGGATGGCATGACAGTAA
GAGAATTATGCAGTGCTGCCATAACCATGAGTGATAACACTGCGGCCAACTTACTTCTGACAACGATCGG
AGGACCGAAGGAGCTAACCGCTTTTTTGCACAACATGGGGGATCATGTAACTCGCCTTGATCGTTGGGAA
CCGGAGCTGAATGAAGCCATACCAAACGACGAGCGTGACACCACGATGCCTGCAGCAATGGCAACAACGT
TGCGCAAACTATTAACTGGCGAACTACTTACTCTAGCTTCCCGGCAACAATTAATAGACTGGATGGAGGC
GGATAAAGTTGCAGGACCACTTCTGCGCTCGGCCCTTCCGGCTGGCTGGTTTATTGCTGATAAATCTGGA
GCCGGTGAGCGTGGGTCTCGCGGTATCATTGCAGCACTGGGGCCAGATGGTAAGCCCTCCCGTATCGTAG
TTATCTACACGACGGGGAGTCAGGCAACTATGGATGAACGAAATAGACAGATCGCTGAGATAGGTGCCTC
ACTGATTAAGCATTGGTAACTGTCAGACCAAGTTTACTCATATATACTTTAGATTGATTTAAAACTTCAT
TTTTAATTTAAAAGGATCTAGGTGAAGATCCTTTTTGATAATCTCATGACCAAAATCCCTTAACGTGAGT
TTTCGTTCCACTGAGCGTCAGACCCCGTAGAAAAGATCAAAGGATCTTCTTGAGATCCTTTTTTTCTGCG
CGTAATCTGCTGCTTGCAAACAAAAAAACCACCGCTACCAGCGGTGGTTTGTTTGCCGGATCAAGAGCTA
CCAACTCTTTTTCCGAAGGTAACTGGCTTCAGCAGAGCGCAGATACCAAATACTGTCCTTCTAGTGTAGC
CGTAGTTAGGCCACCACTTCAAGAACTCTGTAGCACCGCCTACATACCTCGCTCTGCTAATCCTGTTACC
AGTGGCTGCTGCCAGTGGCGATAAGTCGTGTCTTACCGGGTTGGACTCAAGACGATAGTTACCGGATAAG
GCGCAGCGGTCGGGCTGAACGGGGGGTTCGTGCACACAGCCCAGCTTGGAGCGAACGACCTACACCGAAC
TGAGATACCTACAGCGTGAGCTATGAGAAAGCGCCACGCTTCCCGAAGGGAGAAAGGCGGACAGGTATCC
GGTAAGCGGCAGGGTCGGAACAGGAGAGCGCACGAGGGAGCTTCCAGGGGGAAACGCCTGGTATCTTTAT
AGTCCTGTCGGGTTTCGCCACCTCTGACTTGAGCGTCGATTTTTGTGATGCTCGTCAGGGGGGCGGAGCC
TATGGAAAAACGCCAGCAACGCGGCCTTTTTACGGTTCCTGGCCTTTTGCTGGCCTTTTGCTCACATGTT
CTTTCCTGCGTTATCCCCTGATTCTGTGGATAACCGTATTACCGCCTTTGAGTGAGCTGATACCGCTCGC
CGCAGCCGAACGACCGAGCGCAGCGAGTCAGTGAGCGAGGAAGCGGAAGAGCGCCTGATGCGGTATTTTC
TCCTTACGCATCTGTGCGGTATTTCACACCGCATATATGGTGCACTCTCAGTACAATCTGCTCTGATGCC
GCATAGTTAAGCCAGTATACACTCCGCTATCGCTACGTGACTGGGTCATGGCTGCGCCCCGACACCCGCC
AACACCCGCTGACGCGCCCTGACGGGCTTGTCTGCTCCCGGCATCCGCTTACAGACAAGCTGTGACCGTC
TCCGGGAGCTGCATGTGTCAGAGGTTTTCACCGTCATCACCGAAACGCGCGAGGCAGCTGCGGTAAAGCT
CATCAGCGTGGTCGTGAAGCGATTCACAGATGTCTGCCTGTTCATCCGCGTCCAGCTCGTTGAGTTTCTC
CAGAAGCGTTAATGTCTGGCTTCTGATAAAGCGGGCCATGTTAAGGGCGGTTTTTTCCTGTTTGGTCACT
GATGCCTCCGTGTAAGGGGGATTTCTGTTCATGGGGGTAATGATACCGATGAAACGAGAGAGGATGCTCA
CGATACGGGTTACTGATGATGAACATGCCCGGTTACTGGAACGTTGTGAGGGTAAACAACTGGCGGTATG
GATGCGGCGGGACCAGAGAAAAATCACTCAGGGTCAATGCCAGCGCTTCGTTAATACAGATGTAGGTGTT
CCACAGGGTAGCCAGCAGCATCCTGCGATGCAGATCCGGAACATAATGGTGCAGGGCGCTGACTTCCGCG
TTTCCAGACTTTACGAAACACGGAAACCGAAGACCATTCATGTTGTTGCTCAGGTCGCAGACGTTTTGCA
GCAGCAGTCGCTTCACGTTCGCTCGCGTATCGGTGATTCATTCTGCTAACCAGTAAGGCAACCCCGCCAG
CCTAGCCGGGTCCTCAACGACAGGAGCACGATCATGCGCACCCGTGGCCAGGACCCAACGCTGCCCGAGA
TGCGCCGCGTGCGGCTGCTGGAGATGGCGGACGCGATGGATATGTTCTGCCAAGGGTTGGTTTGCGCATT
CACAGTTCTCCGCAAGAATTGATTGGCTCCAATTCTTGGAGTGGTGAATCCGTTAGCGAGGTGCCGCCGG
CTTCCATTCAGGTCGAGGTGGCCCGGCTCCATGCACCGCGACGCAACGCGGGGAGGCAGACAAGGTATAG
GGCGGCGCCTACAATCCATGCCAACCCGTTCCATGTGCTCGCCGAGGCGGCATAAATCGCCGTGACGATC
AGCGGTCCAGTGATCGAAGTTAGGCTGGTAAGAGCCGCGAGCGATCCTTGAAGCTGTCCCTGATGGTCGT
CATCTACCTGCCTGGACAGCATGGCCTGCAACGCGGGCATCCCGATGCCGCCGGAAGCGAGAAGAATCAT
AATGGGGAAGGCCATCCAGCCTCGCGTCGCGAACGCCAGCAAGACGTAGCCCAGCGCGTCGGCCGCCATG
CCGGCGATAATGGCCTGCTTCTCGCCGAAACGTTTGGTGGCGGGACCAGTGACGAAGGCTTGAGCGAGGG
CGTGCAAGATTCCGAATACCGCAAGCGACAGGCCGATCATCGTCGCGCTCCAGCGAAAGCGGTCCTCGCC
GAAAATGACCCAGAGCGCTGCCGGCACCTGTCCTACGAGTTGCATGATAAAGAAGACAGTCATAAGTGCG
GCGACGATAGTCATGCCCCGCGCCCACCGGAAGGAGCTGACTGGGTTGAAGGCTCTCAAGGGCATCGGTC
GAGATCCCGGTGCCTAATGAGTGAGCTAACTTACATTAATTGCGTTGCGCTCACTGCCCGCTTTCCAGTC
GGGAAACCTGTCGTGCCAGCTGCATTAATGAATCGGCCAACGCGCGGGGAGAGGCGGTTTGCGTATTGGG
CGCCAGGGTGGTTTTTCTTTTCACCAGTGAGACGGGCAACAGCTGATTGCCCTTCACCGCCTGGCCCTGA
GAGAGTTGCAGCAAGCGGTCCACGCTGGTTTGCCCCAGCAGGCGAAAATCCTGTTTGATGGTGGTTAACG
GCGGGATATAACATGAGCTGTCTTCGGTATCGTCGTATCCCACTACCGAGATATCCGCACCAACGCGCAG
CCCGGACTCGGTAATGGCGCGCATTGCGCCCAGCGCCATCTGATCGTTGGCAACCAGCATCGCAGTGGGA
ACGATGCCCTCATTCAGCATTTGCATGGTTTGTTGAAAACCGGACATGGCACTCCAGTCGCCTTCCCGTT
CCGCTATCGGCTGAATTTGATTGCGAGTGAGATATTTATGCCAGCCAGCCAGACGCAGACGCGCCGAGAC
AGAACTTAATGGGCCCGCTAACAGCGCGATTTGCTGGTGACCCAATGCGACCAGATGCTCCACGCCCAGT
CGCGTACCGTCTTCATGGGAGAAAATAATACTGTTGATGGGTGTCTGGTCAGAGACATCAAGAAATAACG
CCGGAACATTAGTGCAGGCAGCTTCCACAGCAATGGCATCCTGGTCATCCAGCGGATAGTTAATGATCAG
CCCACTGACGCGTTGCGCGAGAAGATTGTGCACCGCCGCTTTACAGGCTTCGACGCCGCTTCGTTCTACC
ATCGACACCACCACGCTGGCACCCAGTTGATCGGCGCGAGATTTAATCGCCGCGACAATTTGCGACGGCG
CGTGCAGGGCCAGACTGGAGGTGGCAACGCCAATCAGCAACGACTGTTTGCCCGCCAGTTGTTGTGCCAC
GCGGTTGGGAATGTAATTCAGCTCCGCCATCGCCGCTTCCACTTTTTCCCGCGTTTTCGCAGAAACGTGG
CTGGCCTGGTTCACCACGCGGGAAACGGTCTGATAAGAGACACCGGCATACTCTGCGACATCGTATAACG
TTACTGGTTTCACATTCACCACCCTGAATTGACTCTCTTCCGGGCGCTATCATGCCATACCGCGAAAGGT
TTTGCGCCATTCGATGGTGTCCGGGATCTCGACGCTCTCCCTTATGCGACTCCTGCATTAGGAAGCAGCC
CAGTAGTAGGTTGAGGCCGTTGAGCACCGCCGCCGCAAGGAATGGTGCATGCAAGGAGATGGCGCCCAAC
AGTCCCCCGGCCACGGGGCCTGCCACCATACCCACGCCGAAACAAGCGCTCATGAGCCCGAAGTGGCGAG
CCCGATCTTCCCCATCGGTGATGTCGGCGATATAGGCGCCAGCAACCGCACCTGTGGCGCCGGTGATGCC
GGCCACGATGCGTCCGGCGTAGAGGATCGAGATCTCGATCCCGCGAAATTAATACGACTCACTATAGGGG
AATTGTGAGCGGATAACAATTCCCCACTAGTAATAATTTTGTTTAACTTTAAGAAGGAGATATACCATGG
AAACTGAAGAAGGTAAACTGGTAATCTGGATTAACGGCGATAAAGGCTATAACGGTCTCGCTGAAGTCGG
TAAGAAATTCGAGAAAGATACCGGAATTAAAGTCACCGTTGAGCATCCGGATAAACTGGAAGAGAAATTC
CCACAGGTTGCGGCAACTGGCGATGGCCCTGACATTATCTTCTGGGCACACGACCGCTTTGGTGGCTACG
CTCAATCTGGCCTGTTGGCTGAAATCACCCCGGACAAAGCGTTCCAGGACAAGCTGTATCCGTTTACCTG
GGATGCCGTACGTTACAACGGCAAGCTGATTGCTTACCCGATCGCTGTTGAAGCGTTATCGCTGATTTAT
AACAAAGACCTGCTGCCGAACCCGCCAAAAACCTGGGAAGAGATCCCGGCGCTGGATAAAGAACTGAAAG
CGAAAGGTAAGAGCGCCCTGATGTTCAACCTGCAAGAACCGTACTTCACCTGGCCGCTGATTGCTGCTGA
CGGGGGTTATGCGTTCAAGTATGAAAACGGCAAGTACGACATTAAAGACGTGGGCGTGGATAACGCTGGC
GCGAAAGCGGGTCTGACCTTCCTGGTTGACCTGATTAAAAACAAACACATGAATGCAGACACCGATTACT
CCATCGCAGAAGCTGCCTTTAATAAAGGCGAAACAGCGATGACCATCAACGGCCCGTGGGCATGGTCCAA
CATCGACACCAGCAAAGTGAATTATGGTGTAACGGTACTGCCGACCTTCAAGGGTCAACCATCCAAACCG
TTCGTTGGCGTGCTGAGCGCAGGTATTAACGCCGCCAGTCCGAACAAAGAGCTGGCAAAAGAGTTCCTCG
AAAACTATCTGCTGACTGATGAAGGTCTGGAAGCGGTTAATAAAGACAAACCGCTGGGTGCCGTAGCGCT
GAAGTCTTACGAGGAAGAGTTGGCGAAAGATCCACGTATTGCCGCCACGATGGAAAACGCCCAGAAAGGT
GAAATCATGCCGAACATCCCGCAGATGTCCGCTTTCTGGTATGCCGTGCGTACTGCGGTGATCAACGCCG
CCAGCGGTCGTCAGACTGTCGATGAAGCCCTTAAAGACGCGCAGACTGGTACCGGCAGCGGCCTGGAAGT
TCTGTTCCAGGGGCCCCATATGGAGGTGTACTCCTCGACGCCCGGCGGAACCCTCTACTCCACCACTCCT
GGAGGCACCAAACTTATCGCCGAGCGGGCTTTCGCGAAGAATCTCCGTGGCGACCCATTGAGCCAAGACC
CGCCGTCCAACGTGCCCAGTTGCTTGCTGAGGGGAACTGCTAGCATGCAGTACAAACTTATCCTGAACGG
TAAAACCCTGAAAGGTGAAACCACCACCGAAGCTGTTGACGCTGCTACCGCGGAAAAAGTTTTCAAACAG
TACGCTAACGACAACGGTGTTGACGGTGAATGGACCTACGACGACGCTACCAAAACCTACACCGTAACGG
AATGACCTAGGAGATCCGGCTGCTAACAAAGCCCGAAAGGAAGCTGAGTTGGCTGCTGCCACCGCTGAGC
AATAACTAGCATAACCCCTTGGGGCCTCTAAACGGGTCTTGAGGGGTTTTTTGCTGAAAGGAGGAACTAT
ATCCGGATATCCCGCAAGAGGCCCGGCAGTACCGGCATAACCAAGCCTATGCCTACAGCATCCAGGGTGA
CGGTGCCGAGGATGACGATGAGCGCATTGTTAGATTTCATACACGGTGCCTGACTGCGTTAGCAATTTAA
CTGTGATAAACTACCGCATTAAAGCTTATCGATGATAAGCTGTCAAACATGAGAA
Features (pLannotate 1.2.2; 20 found; start..end, strand, type, name):
    104..208     +  promoter       AmpR promoter: bla
    209..1069    +  CDS            AmpR: β-lactamase; bla; confers resistance to ampicillin, carbenicillin, and related antibiotics
   1240..1828    +  rep_origin     ori: high-copy-number ColE1/pMB1/pBR322/pUC origin of replication
   2014..2156    -  misc_feature   bom: basis of mobility region from pBR322
   2258..2449    -  CDS            rop: Rop protein, which maintains plasmids at low copy number; rop
   2466..2846    +  CDS            YPB1_ECOLX: Protein predicted: Swiss-Prot protein existence level 4. From Escherichia coli.
   3088..3712    -  CDS            TcR (fragment): tetracycline efflux protein; tet; confers resistance to tetracycline
   3727..3748    -  protein_bind   CAP binding site: CAP binding activates transcription in the presence of cAMP. E. coli catabolite activator protein
   3761..4843    -  CDS            lacI: lac repressor; lacI; The lac repressor binds to the lac operator to inhibit transcription in E. coli. This inhibition can be relieved by adding lactose or isopropyl-β-D-thiogalactopyranoside (IPTG).
   4844..4921    -  promoter       lacI promoter: lacI
   4929..5208    -  CDS            TcR (fragment): tetracycline efflux protein; tet; confers resistance to tetracycline
   5230..5248    +  promoter       T7 promoter: promoter for bacteriophage T7 RNA polymerase
   5249..5273    +  protein_bind   lac operator: The lac repressor binds to the lac operator to inhibit transcription in E. coli. This inhibition can be relieved by adding lactose or isopropyl-β-D-thiogalactopyranoside (IPTG). lac repressor encoded by lacI
   5288..5310    +  RBS            RBS: efficient ribosome binding site from bacteriophage T7 gene 10 (Olins and Rangwala, 1989)
   5321..6417    +  CDS            MBP (fragment): maltose binding protein from E. coli; malE (mutated); This version of the gene does not encode a signal sequence, so MBP will remain in the cytosol.
   6631..6788    +  CDS            GB1 (fragment): B1 domain of Streptococcal protein G effective as a solubilizing fusion partner (Cheng and Patel, 2004)
   6809..6858    +  CDS            SET1 (fragment): solubility-enhancement tag derived from T7 phage gene 10B
   6866..6913    +  terminator     T7 terminator: transcription terminator for bacteriophage T7 RNA polymerase
   6936..7040    -  CDS            TcR (fragment): tetracycline efflux protein; tet; confers resistance to tetracycline
   7088..7116    -  promoter       tet promoter: E. coli promoter for tetracycline efflux protein gene
