[The description below was written by a language model from this plasmid's Addgene catalogue record and pLannotate feature annotations shown in this document.]
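Description:
pnEA-NpM-DmThor_32-83-YMSTtoAADD-GB1_AA is a 7,125 nt bacterial expression plasmid for producing a mutated fragment of the Drosophila melanogaster 4E-BP protein Thor in E. coli. The catalogue lists the backbone as unknown, but the annotated features show a pBR322/pET-like architecture. It has a ColE1/pMB1-type origin together with the bom mobility region and the rop gene, which holds copy number down and fits the record's "low copy" designation. Selection is by ampicillin through a bla cassette. Several interrupted fragments of the tetracycline resistance gene and its promoter are also annotated. These look like backbone remnants rather than a working marker.

Expression is driven by a T7 promoter with an adjacent lac operator and the phage T7 gene 10 ribosome binding site, and it ends at a T7 terminator. A plasmid-borne lacI gene supplies the repressor, so transcription should depend on a host providing T7 RNA polymerase and be inducible with IPTG. The open reading frame begins with a signal-sequence-less maltose binding protein, which stays in the cytosol. A short unannotated gap follows, and by position and size it is presumably where Thor residues 32–83 sit. A GB1 solubility domain lies downstream, giving an MBP–Thor–GB1 arrangement consistent with the plasmid name. A brief match to a T7 gene 10-derived solubility tag lies just before the terminator. It is only a fragment, and whether it is translated is not clear from the record.

The insert name indicates a YMST-to-AADD substitution, but the record does not describe its functional effect. The associated work concerns the structure of 4E-BP translational inhibitors bound to eIF4E, so the construct probably served to make soluble recombinant peptide for binding or structural studies. The depositor sequence may be theoretical rather than fully verified.
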