Addgene plasmid #148269: pnEA-NpM-DmThor_32-83-YMSTtoAADD-GB1_AA
Purpose: Bacterial Expression of DmThor_32-83-YMSTtoAADD
Depositing lab: Elisa Izaurralde. Depositing organization: Max Planck Institute for Developmental Biology. Publication: Molecular architecture of 4E-BP translational inhibitors bound to eIF4E. Peter D, Igreja C, Weber R, Wohlbold L, Weiler C, Ebertsch L, Weichenrieder O, Izaurralde E. Mol Cell. 2015 Mar 19;57(6):1074-87. doi: 10.1016/j.molcel.2015.01.017. Epub 2015 Feb 19. PubMed 25702871.
Backbone
  Vector backbone: Unknown
  Vector type: Bacterial Expression
Growth in bacteria
  Bacterial resistance: Ampicillin, 100 μg/mL
  Growth temperature: 37°C
  Growth strain: DH5alpha
  Copy number: Low Copy
Gene/Insert
  Gene/Insert name: DmThor_32-83-YMSTtoAADD
  Species: D. melanogaster (fly)
  Entrez Gene: Thor (a.k.a. Dmel_CG8846, 153432_at, 43-BP, 4E-BP, 4E-BP1, 4EBP, 4e-BP, 4e-bp, 4eBP, 4ebp, BcDNA.HL08053, BcDNA:HL08053, CG8846, CT8705, Dm 4E-BP, Dmel\CG8846, Phas1, Thor/EIF4EBP, anon-WO0172774.158, d4E-BP, d4E-BP1, d4EBP, d4e-bp, d4eBP, dthor, eIF4E-BP, l(2)06270, l(2)k07736, l(2)k13517, pp20, thor)
  Cloning method: Unknown
Terms and licenses: Academic/Nonprofit Terms; Industry Terms: Not Available to Industry
Depositor comments: sequence extracted from NCBI:NM_057947.4 Plasmids from this collection were made available to the research community and donated after the lab closed. Please note that the sequence provided by the depositing laboratory may be theoretical/predicted or based on Sanger sequencing results. There may be discrepancies between sequencing results obtained by Addgene and the depositor sequence. If an Addgene verified sequence is not available, please contact before placing your order to request that our lab fully sequence the plasmid.
How to cite: pnEA-NpM-DmThor_32-83-YMSTtoAADD-GB1_AA was a gift from Elisa Izaurralde (Addgene plasmid # 148269 ; http://n2t.net/addgene:148269 ; RRID:Addgene_148269)
